>Addgene plasmid #60810 | pESC-LEU-HsAIDSc | addgene partial sequence | sequence record 100741 | GAL1 5'-AATATACCTCTATACTTTAACGTC-3'
CCGGATCCG
[597 nt withheld, positions 10-606]
GACATGGAACAGAAGTTGATTTCCGAAGAAGACCTCGAGTAAGCTTGGTACCGCGGCTAGCTAAGATCCG
CTCTAACCGAAAAGGAAGGAGTTAGACAACCTGAAGTCTAGGTCCCTATTTATTT
