>Addgene plasmid #60810 | pESC-LEU-HsAIDSc | addgene partial sequence | sequence record 101550 | pGEX3 5'-CCGGGAGCTGCATGTGTCAGAGG-3'
CCGAAACGCGCGAGACGAAAGGGCCTCGTGATACGCCTATTTTTATAGGTTAATGTCATGATAATAATGG
TTTCTTAGTATGATCCAATATCAAAGGAAATGATAGCATTGAAGGATGAGACTAATCCAATTGAGGAGTG
GCAGCATATAGAACAGCTAAAGGGTAGTGCTGAAGGAAGCATACGATACCCCGCATGGAATGGGATAATA
TCACAGGAGGTACTAGACTACCTTTCATCCTACATAAATAGACGCATATAAGTACGCATTTAAGCATAAA
CACGCACTATGCCGTTCTTCTCATGTATATATATATACAGGCAACACGCAGATATAGGTGCGACGTGAAC
AGTGAGCTGTATGTGCGCAGCTCGCGTTGCATTTTCGGAAGCGCTCGTTTTCGGAAACGCTTTGAAGTTC
CTATTCCGAAGTTCCTATTCTCTAGAAAGTATAGGAACTTCAGAGCGCTTTTGAAAACCAAAAGCGCTCT
GAAGACGCACTTTCAAAAAACCAAAAACGCACCGGACTGTAACGAGCTACTAAAATATTGCGAATACCGC
TTCCACAAACATTGCTCAAAAGTATCTCTTTGCTATATATCTCTGTGCTATATCCCTATATAACCTACCC
ATCCACCTTTCGCTCCTTGAACTTGCATCTAAACTCGACCTCTACATTTTTTATGTTTATCTCTAGTATT
ACTCTTTAGACAAAAAAATTGTAGTAAGAACTATTCATAGAGTGAATCGAAAACAATACGAAAATGTAAA
CATTTCCTATACGTAGTATATAGAGACAAAATAGAAGAAACCGTTCATAATTTTCTGACCAATGAAGAAT
CATCAACGCTATCACTTTCTGTTCACAAAGTATGCGCAATCCACATCGGTATAGAATATAATCGGGGATG
CCTTTATCTTGAAAAAATGCACCCGCAGCTTCGCTAGTAATCAGTAAACGCGGGAAGTGGAGTCAGGCTT
TTTTTATGGAAGAGAAAATAGACACCAAAGTAGCCTTCTTCTAACCTTAACGGACCTACAGTGCAAAAAG
TTATCAAGAGACTGCATTATAGAGCGCACAAAGGAGAAAAA
