>Addgene plasmid #60810 | pESC-LEU-HsAIDSc | addgene partial sequence | sequence record 101553 | pRSII-F1 5'-CGGCATCAGAGCAGATTGTAC-3'
ATCGACTACGTCGTTAAGGCCGTTTCTGACAGAGTAAAATTCTTGAGGGAACTTTCACCATTATGGGAAA
TGGTTCAAGAAGGTATTGACTTAAACTCCATCAAATGGTCAGGTCATTGAGTGTTTTTTATTTGTTGTAT
TTTTTTTTTTTTAGAGAAAATCCTCCAATATATAAATTAGGAATCATAGTTTCATGATTTTCTGTTACAC
CTAACTTTTTGTGTGGTGCCCTCCTCCTTGTCAATATTAATGTTAAAGTGCAATTCTTTTTCCTTATCAC
GTTGAGCCATTAGTATCAATTTGCTTACCTGTATTCCTTTACATCCTCCTTTTTCTCCTTCTTGATAAAT
GTATGTAGATTGCGTATATAGTTTCGTCTACCCTATGAACATATTCCATTTTGTAATTTCGTGTCGTTTC
TATTATGAATTTCATTTATAAAGTTTATGTACAAATATCATAAAAAAAGAGAATCTTTTTAAGCAAGGAT
TTTCTTAACTTCTTCGGCGACAGCATCACCGACTTCGGTGGTACTGTTGGAACCACCTAAATCACCAGTT
CTGATACCTGCATCCAAAACCTTTTTAACTGCATCTTCAATGGCCTTACCTTCTTCAGGCAAGTTCAATG
ACAATTTCAACATCATTGCAGCAGACAAGATAGTGGCGATAGGGTTGACCTTATTCTTTGGCAAATCTGG
AGCAGAACCGTGGCATGGTTCGTACAAACCAAATGCGGTGTTCTTGTCTGGCAAAGAGGCCAAGGACGCA
GATGGCAACAAACCCAAGGAACCTGGGATAACGGAGGCTTCATCGGAGATGATATCACCAAACATGTTGC
TGGTGATTATAATACCATTTAGGTGGGTTGGGTTCTTAACTAGGATCATGGCGGCAGAATCAATCAATTG
ATGTTGAACCTTCAATGTAGGGAATTCGTTCTTGATGGTTTCCTCCACAGTTTTT
