>Addgene plasmid #60810 | pESC-LEU-HsAIDSc | addgene partial sequence | sequence record 101554 | F1ori-R 5'-AGGGAAGAAAGCGAAAGGAG-3'
TGCGCGTAACCACCACACCCGCCGCGCTTAATGCGCCGCTACAGGGCGCGTCCATTCGCCATTCAGGCTG
CGCAACTGTTGGGAAGGGCGATCGGTGCGGGCCTCTTCGCTATTACGCCAGCTGAATTGGAGCGACCTCA
TGCTATACCTGAGAAAGCAACCTGACCTACAGGAAAGAGTTACTCAAGAATAAGAATTTTCGTTTTAAAA
CCTAAGAGTCACTTTAAAATTTGTATACACTTATTTTTTTTATAACTTATTTAATAATAAAAATCATAAA
TCATAAGAAATTCGCTTATTTAGAAGTGTCAACAACGTATCTACCAACGATTTGACCCTTTTCCATCTTT
TCGTAAATTTCTGGCAAGGTAGACAAGCCGACAACCTTGATTGGAGACTTGACCAAACCTCTGGCGAAGA
ATTGTTAATTAAGAGCTCAGATCTTATCGTCGTCATCCTTGTAATCCATCGATACTAGTGCGGCCGCCCT
TTAGTGAGGGTTGAATTCGAATTTTCAAAAATTCTTACTTTTTTTTTGGATGGACGCAAAGAAGTTTAAT
AATCATATTACATGGCATTACCACCATATACATATCCATATACATATCCATATCTAATCTTACTTATATG
TTGTGGAAATGTAAAGAGCCCCATTATCTTAGCCTAAAAAAACCTTCTCTTTGGAACTTTCAGTAATACG
CTTAACTGCTCATTGCTATATTGAAGTACGGATTAGAAGCCGCCGAGCGGGTGACAGCCCTCCGAAGGAA
GACTCTCCTCCGTGCGTCCTCGTCTTCACCGGTCGCGTTCCTGAAACGCAGATGTGCCTCGCGCCGCACT
GCTCCGAACAATAAAGATTCTACAATACTAGCTTTTATGGTTATGAAGAGGAAAAATTGGCAGTAACCTG
GCCCCACAAACCTTCAAATGAACGAATCAAATTAACAACCATAGGATGATAATGCGATTAGTT
