>Addgene plasmid #60810 | pESC-LEU-HsAIDSc | addgene partial sequence | sequence record 101555 | pBR322ori-F 5'-GGGAAACGCCTGGTATCTTT-3'
GCCACCTCTGACTTGAGCGTCGATTTTTGTGATGCTCGTCAGGGGGGCGGAGCCTATGGAAAAACGCCAG
CAACGCGGCCTTTTTACGGTTCCTGGCCTTTTGCTGGCCTTTTGCTCACATGTTCTTTCCTGCGTTATCC
CCTGATTCTGTGGATAACCGTATTACCGCCTTTGAGTGAGCTGATACCGCTCGCCGCAGCCGAACGACCG
AGCGCAGCGAGTCAGTGAGCGAGGAAGCGGAAGAGCGCCCAATACGCAAACCGCCTCTCCCCGCGCGTTG
GCCGATTCATTAATGCAGCTGGATCTTCGAGCGTCCCAAAACCTTCTCAAGCAAGGTTTTCAGTATAATG
TTACATGCGTACACGCGTCTGTACAGAAAAAAAAGAAAAATTTGAAATATAAATAACGTTCTTAATACTA
ACATAACTATAAAAAAATAAATAGGGACCTAGACTTCAGGTTGTCTAACTCCTTCCTTTTCGGTTAGAGC
GGATCTTAGCTAGCCGCGGTACCAAGCTTACTCGAGGTCTTCTTCGGAAATCAACTTCTGTTCCATGTC
[566 nt withheld, positions 560-1125]
