[The description below was written by a language model from this plasmid's Addgene catalogue record.]
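Description:
pESC-LEU-HsAIDSc is a yeast expression plasmid built on the commercial pESC-LEU backbone, a shuttle vector that is propagated in E. coli under ampicillin selection and maintained in Saccharomyces cerevisiae through the LEU2 auxotrophic marker, which allows leucine-auxotrophic host strains to grow without added leucine. The record lists the bacterial copy number as unknown and includes no feature table, so the origins of replication and other backbone elements are not documented here.

The payload is the coding sequence for human activation-induced cytidine deaminase (AID, gene AICDA), recoded to match yeast codon usage while still encoding the human protein. It was inserted by restriction cloning between BamHI and SalI sites, both of which are retained, and sits downstream of the GAL1 promoter. GAL1 is a tightly regulated yeast promoter that is induced by galactose and repressed by glucose, so production of the deaminase can be switched on by changing the carbon source. This is useful for an enzyme expected to be mutagenic to its host. A Myc epitope supplied by the backbone is recorded at the C terminus of the insert, which would allow immunodetection of the expressed protein.

AID deaminates cytosine to uracil in DNA and is the enzyme that initiates somatic hypermutation of immunoglobulin genes in B cells. According to the stated purpose and the associated publication, the plasmid is used to express human AID in yeast and to examine the mutations it induces there, in particular how their sequence context compares with that of somatic hypermutation at G-C pairs in immunoglobulin genes.
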