Addgene plasmid #60810: pESC-LEU-HsAIDSc
Purpose: to express human AID recoded for yeast codon usage
Depositing lab: Thomas Kunkel & Youri Pavlov. Depositing organization: National Institute of Environmental Health Sciences (NIEHS). Publication: Expression of human AID in yeast induces mutations in context similar to the context of somatic hypermutation at G-C pairs in immunoglobulin genes. Mayorov VI, Rogozin IB, Adkison LR, Frahm C, Kunkel TA, Pavlov YI. BMC Immunol. 2005 Jun 10;6:10. 10.1186/1471-2172-6-10 PubMed 15949042.
Backbone
  Vector backbone: pESC-LEU
  Backbone manufacturer: Stratagene
  Vector type: Yeast Expression
  Selectable markers: LEU2
Growth in bacteria
  Bacterial resistance: Ampicillin, 100 μg/mL
  Growth temperature: 37°C
  Growth strain: DH5alpha
  Copy number: Unknown
Gene/Insert
  Gene/Insert name: AID (alt name: activation-induced cytidine deaminase)
  Species: H. sapiens (human)
  Mutation: codon optimized for yeast
  Entrez Gene: AICDA (a.k.a. AID, ARP2, CDA2, HEL-S-284, HIGM2)
  Promoter: GAL1
  Tag / fusion protein: Myc (C terminal on backbone)
  Cloning method: Restriction Enzyme; 5′ cloning site BamHI (not destroyed); 3′ cloning site SalI (not destroyed)
  Sequencing primers: 5′ GAL1
Terms and licenses: Academic/Nonprofit Terms; Industry Terms: Not Available to Industry
How to cite: pESC-LEU-HsAIDSc was a gift from Thomas Kunkel & Youri Pavlov (Addgene plasmid # 60810 ; http://n2t.net/addgene:60810 ; RRID:Addgene_60810)
